>Addgene plasmid #168855 | pEntry_SARS-CoV-1-ORF6 | addgene full sequence | sequence record 479279 | Addgene NGS Result
GTACAGTCTATGCCTCGGGCATCCAAGCAGCAAGCGCGTTACGCCGTGGGTCGATGTTTGATGTTATGGA
GCAGCAACGATGTTACGCAGCAGGGCAGTCGCCCTAAAACAAAGTTAAACATTATGAGGGAAGCGGTGAT
CGCCGAAGTATCGACTCAACTATCAGAGGTAGTTGGCGTCATCGAGCGCCATCTCGAACCGACGTTGCTG
GCCGTACATTTGTACGGCTCCGCAGTGGATGGCGGCCTGAAGCCACACAGTGATATTGATTTGCTGGTTA
CGGTGACCGTAAGGCTTGATGAAACAACGCGGCGAGCTTTGATCAACGACCTTTTGGAAACTTCGGCTTC
CCCTGGAGAGAGCGAGATTCTCCGCGCTGTAGAAGTCACCATTGTTGTGCACGACGACATCATTCCGTGG
CGTTATCCAGCTAAGCGCGAACTGCAATTTGGAGAATGGCAGCGCAATGACATTCTTGCAGGTATCTTCG
AGCCAGCCACGATCGACATTGATCTGGCTATCTTGCTGACAAAAGCAAGAGAACATAGCGTTGCCTTGGT
AGGTCCAGCGGCGGAGGAACTCTTTGATCCGGTTCCTGAACAGGATCTATTTGAGGCGCTAAATGAAACC
TTAACGCTATGGAACTCGCCGCCCGACTGGGCTGGCGATGAGCGAAATGTAGTGCTTACGTTGTCCCGCA
TTTGGTACAGCGCAGTAACCGGCAAAATCGCGCCGAAGGATGTCGCTGCCGACTGGGCAATGGAGCGCCT
GCCGGCCCAGTATCAGCCCGTCATACTTGAAGCTAGACAGGCTTATCTTGGACAAGAAGAAGATCGCTTG
GCCTCGCGCGCAGATCAGTTGGAAGAATTTGTCCACTACGTGAAAGGCGAGATCACCAAGGTAGTCGGCA
AATAACCCTCGAGCCACCCATGACCAAAATCCCTTAACGTGAGTTACGCGTCGTTCCACTGAGCGTCAGA
CCCCGTAGAAAAGATCAAAGGATCTTCTTGAGATCCTTTTTTTCTGCGCGTAATCTGCTGCTTGCAAACA
AAAAAACCACCGCTACCAGCGGTGGTTTGTTTGCCGGATCAAGAGCTACCAACTCTTTTTCCGAAGGTAA
CTGGCTTCAGCAGAGCGCAGATACCAAATACTGTTCTTCTAGTGTAGCCGTAGTTAGGCCACCACTTCAA
GAACTCTGTAGCACCGCCTACATACCTCGCTCTGCTAATCCTGTTACCAGTGGCTGCTGCCAGTGGCGAT
AAGTCGTGTCTTACCGGGTTGGACTCAAGACGATAGTTACCGGATAAGGCGCAGCGGTCGGGCTGAACGG
GGGGTTCGTGCACACAGCCCAGCTTGGAGCGAACGACCTACACCGAACTGAGATACCTACAGCGTGAGCT
ATGAGAAAGCGCCACGCTTCCCGAAGGGAGAAAGGCGGACAGGTATCCGGTAAGCGGCAGGGTCGGAACA
GGAGAGCGCACGAGGGAGCTTCCAGGGGGAAACGCCTGGTATCTTTATAGTCCTGTCGGGTTTCGCCACC
TCTGACTTGAGCGTCGATTTTTGTGATGCTCGTCAGGGGGGCGGAGCCTATGGAAAAACGCCAGCAACGC
GGCCTTTTTACGGTTCCTGGCCTTTTGCTGGCCTTTTGCTCACATGTTCTTTCCTGCGTTATCCCCTGAT
TCTGTGGATAACCGTATTACCGCCTTTGAGTGAGCTGATACCGCTCGCCGCAGCCGAACGACCGAGCGCA
GCGAGTCAGTGAGCGAGGAAGCGGAAGAGCGCCCAATACGCAAACCGCCTCTCCCCGCGCGTTGGCCGAT
TCATTAATGCAGCTGGCACGACAGGTTTCCCGACTGGAAAGCGGGCAGTGAGCGCAACGCAATTAATACG
CGTACCGCTAGCCAGGAAGAGTTTGTAGAAACGCAAAAAGGCCATCCGTCAGGATGGCCTTCTGCTTAGT
TTGATGCCTGGCAGTTTATGGCGGGCGTCCTGCCCGCCACCCTCCGGGCCGTTGCTTCACAACGTTCAAA
TCCGCTCCCGGCGGATTTGTCCTACTCAGGAGAGCGTTCACCGACAAACAACAGATAAAACGAAAGGCCC
AGTCTTCCGACTGAGCCTTTCGTTTTATTTGATGCCTGGCAGTTCCCTACTCTCGCGTTAACGCTAGCAT
GGATGTTTTCCCAGTCACGACGTTGTAAAACGACGGCCAGTCTTAAGCTCGGGCCCCAAATAATGATTTT
ATTTTGACTGATAGTGACCTGTTCGTTGCAACAAATTGATGAGCAATGCTTTTTTATAATGCCAACTTTG
TACAAAAAAGCAGAAGGGCCGTCAAGGCCAGGATCCATGGGATCCTTTCATCTTGTTGACTTCCAGGTTA
CAATAGCAGAGATATTGATTATCATTATGAGGACTTTCAGGATTGCTATTTGGAATCTTGACGTTATAAT
AAGTTCAATAGTGAGACAATTATTTAAGCCTCTAACTAAGAAGAATTATTCGGAGTTAGATGATGAAGAA
CCTATGGAGTTAGATTATCCACTTAATTAAGACGCGATCGCGGCCTCATGGGCCCAGCTTTCTTGTACAA
AGTTGGCATTATAAAAAATAATTGCTCATCAATTTGTTGCAACGAACAGGTCACTATCAGTCAAAATAAA
ATCATTATTTGCCATCCAGCTGATATCCCCTATAGTGAGTCGTATTACATGGTCATAGCTGTTTCCTGGC
AGCTCTGGCCCGTGTCTCAAAATCTCTGATGTTACATTGCACAAGATAAAAATATATCATCATGCCTCCT
CTAGACCAGCCAGGACAGAAATGCCTCGACTTCGCTGCTACCCAAGGTTGCCGGGTGACGCACACCGTGG
AAACGGATGAAGGCACGAACCCAGTGGACATAAGCCTGTTCGGTTCGTAAGCTGTAATGCAAGTAGCGTA
TGCGCTCACGCAACTGGTCCAGAACCTTGACCGAACGCAGCGGTGGTAACGGCGCAGTGGCGGTTTTCAT
GGCTTGTTATGACTGTTTTTTTGGG
Features (pLannotate 1.2.2; 12 found; start..end, strand, type, name):
     61..117     +  CDS            GmR (fragment): gentamycin acetyltransferase; aacC1; confers resistance to gentamycin
    124..915     +  CDS            SmR: aminoglycoside adenylyltransferase (Murphy, 1985); aadA; confers resistance to spectinomycin and streptomycin
   1008..1596    +  rep_origin     ori: high-copy-number ColE1/pMB1/pBR322/pUC origin of replication
   1779..1871    +  CDS            lacI (fragment): lac repressor; lacI; The lac repressor binds to the lac operator to inhibit transcription in E. coli. This inhibition can be relieved by adding lactose or isopropyl-β-D-thiogalactopyranoside (IPTG).
   1926..1953    -  terminator     rrnB T2 terminator: transcription terminator T2 from the E. coli rrnB gene
   2085..2128    +  terminator     rrnB T1 terminator: Escherichia coli rrnB; transcription terminator T1 from the E. coli rrnB gene
   2175..2211    -  CDS            lacZα (fragment): LacZα fragment of β-galactosidase; lacZ fragment
   2227..2323    +  protein_bind   attL1: mutant version of attL; recombination site for the Gateway® LR reaction LR Clonase™
   2356..2541    +  CDS            NS6_SARS: Experimental evidence at protein level: Swiss-Prot protein existence level 1. Disrupts cell nuclear import complex formation by tethering karyopherin alpha 2 and karyopherin beta 1 to the membrane. Retention of import factors at the ER/Golgi membrane leads to a loss of transport into the nucleus. Thereby prevents STAT1 nuclear translocation in response to interferon signaling, thus blocking the expression of interferon stimulated genes (ISGs) that display multiple antiviral activities. From Severe acute respiratory syndrome coronavirus (SARS-CoV).
   2573..2671    -  protein_bind   attL2: mutant version of attL; recombination site for the Gateway® LR reaction LR Clonase™
   2689..2707    -  promoter       T7 promoter: promoter for bacteriophage T7 RNA polymerase
   2897..2920    +  promoter       Pc promoter (fragment): intI1 (promoter lies within the coding sequence); class 1 integron promoter
