>Addgene plasmid #168855 | pEntry_SARS-CoV-1-ORF6 | analyzer sequence | sequence record 327273
CTACCAGCGGTGGTTTGTTTGCCGGATCAAGAGCTACCAACTCTTTTTCCGAAGGTAACTGGCTTCAGCA
GAGCGCAGATACCAAATACTGTCCTTCTAGTGTAGCCGTAGTTAGGCCACCACTTCAAGAACTCTGTAGC
ACCGCCTACATACCTCGCTCTGCTAATCCTGTTACCAGTGGCTGCTGCCAGTGGCGATAAGTCGTGTCTT
ACCGGGTTGGACTCAAGACGATAGTTACCGGATAAGGCGCAGCGGTCGGGCTGAACGGGGGGTTCGTGCA
CACAGCCCAGCTTGGAGCGAACGACCTACACCGAACTGAGATACCTACAGCGTGAGCATTGAGAAAGCGC
CACGCTTCCCGAAGGGAGAAAGGCGGACAGGTATCCGGTAAGCGGCAGGGTCGGAACAGGAGAGCGCACG
AGGGAGCTTCCAGGGGGAAACGCCTGGTATCTTTATAGTCCTGTCGGGTTTCGCCACCTCTGACTTGAGC
GTCGATTTTTGTGATGCTCGTCAGGGGGGCGGAGCCTATGGAAAAACGCCAGCAACGCGGCCTTTTTACG
GTTCCTGGCCTTTTGCTGGCCTTTTGCTCACATGTTCTTTCCTGCGTTATCCCCTGATTCTGTGGATAAC
CGTATTACCGCCTTTGAGTGAGCTGATACCGCTCGCCGCAGCCGAACGACCGAGCGCAGCGAGTCAGTGA
GCGAGGAAGCGGAAGAGCGCCCAATACGCAAACCGCCTCTCCCCGCGCGTTGGCCGATTCATTAATGCAG
CTGGCACGACAGGTTTCCCGACTGGAAAGCGGGCAGTGAGCGCAACGCAATTAATACGCGTACCGCTAGC
CAGGAAGAGTTTGTAGAAACGCAAAAAGGCCATCCGTCAGGATGGCCTTCTGCTTAGTTTGATGCCTGGC
AGTTTATGGCGGGCGTCCTGCCCGCCACCCTCCGGGCCGTTGCTTCACAACGTTCAAATCCGCTCCCGGC
GGATTTGTCCTACTCAGGAGAGCGTTCACCGACAAACAACAGATAAAACGAAAGGCCCAGTCTTCCGACT
GAGCCTTTCGTTTTATTTGATGCCTGGCAGTTCCCTACTCTCGCGTTAACGCTAGCATGGATGTTTTCCC
AGTCACGACGTTGTAAAACGACGGCCAGTCTTAAGCTCGGGCCCCAAATAATGATTTTATTTTGACTGAT
AGTGACCTGTTCGTTGCAACAAATTGATGAGCAATGCTTTTTTATAATGCCAACTTTGTACAAAAAAGCA
GAAGGGCCGTCAAGGCCAGGATCCATGGGATCCTTTCATCTTGTTGACTTCCAGGTTACAATAGCAGAGA
TATTGATTATCATTATGAGGACTTTCAGGATTGCTATTTGGAATCTTGACGTTATAATAAGTTCAATAGT
GAGACAATTATTTAAGCCTCTAACTAAGAAGAATTATTCGGAGTTAGATGATGAAGAACCTATGGAGTTA
GATTATCCACTTAATTAAGACGCGATCGCGGCCTCATGGGCCCAGCTTTCTTGTACAAAGTTGGCATTAT
AAAAAATAATTGCTCATCAATTTGTTGCAACGAACAGGTCACTATCAGTCAAAATAAAATCATTATTTGC
CATCCAGCTGATATCCCCTATAGTGAGTCGTATTACATGGTCATAGCTGTTTCCTGGCAGCTCTGGCCCG
TGTCTCAAAATCTCTGATGTTACATTGCACAAGATAAAAATATATCATCATGCCTCCTCTAGACCAGCCA
GGACAGAAATGCCTCGACTTCGCTGCTGCCCAAGGTTGCCGGGTGACGCACACCGTGGAAACGGATGAAG
GCACGAACCCAGTGGACATAAGCCTGTTCGGTTCGTAAGCTGTAATGCAAGTAGCGTATGCGCTCACGCA
ACTGGTCCAGAACCTTGACCGAACGCAGCGGTGGTAACGGCGCAGTGGCGGTTTTCATGGCTTGTTATGA
CTGTTTTTTTGGGGTACAGTCTATGCCTCGGGCATCCAAGCAGCAAGCGCGTTACGCCGTGGGTCGATGT
TTGATGTTATGGAGCAGCAACGATGTTACGCAGCAGGGCAGTCGCCCTAAAACAAAGTTAAACATCATGA
GGGAAGCGGTGATCGCCGAAGTATCGACTCAACTATCAGAGGTAGTTGGCGTCATCGAGCGCCATCTCGA
ACCGACGTTGCTGGCCGTACATTTGTACGGCTCCGCAGTGGATGGCGGCCTGAAGCCACACAGTGATATT
GATTTGCTGGTTACGGTGACCGTAAGGCTTGATGAAACAACGCGGCGAGCTTTGATCAACGACCTTTTGG
AAACTTCGGCTTCCCCTGGAGAGAGCGAGATTCTCCGCGCTGTAGAAGTCACCATTGTTGTGCACGACGA
CATCATTCCGTGGCGTTATCCAGCTAAGCGCGAACTGCAATTTGGAGAATGGCAGCGCAATGACATTCTT
GCAGGTATCTTCGAGCCAGCCACGATCGACATTGATCTGGCTATCTTGCTGACAAAAGCAAGAGAACATA
GCGTTGCCTTGGTAGGTCCAGCGGCGGAGGAACTCTTTGATCCGGTTCCTGAACAGGATCTATTTGAGGC
GCTAAATGAAACCTTAACGCTATGGAACTCGCCGCCCGACTGGGCTGGCGATGAGCGAAATGTAGTGCTT
ACGTTGTCCCGCATTTGGTACAGCGCAGTAACCGGCAAAATCGCGCCGAAGGATGTCGCTGCCGACTGGG
CAATGGAGCGCCTGCCGGCCCAGTATCAGCCCGTCATACTTGAAGCTAGACAGGCTTATCTTGGACAAGA
AGAAGATCGCTTGGCCTCGCGCGCAGATCAGTTGGAAGAATTTGTCCACTACGTGAAAGGCGAGATCACC
AAGGTAGTCGGCAAATAACCCTCGAGCCACCCATGACCAAAATCCCTTAACGTGAGTTACGCGTCGTTCC
ACTGAGCGTCAGACCCCGTAGAAAAGATCAAAGGATCTTCTTGAGATCCTTTTTTTCTGCGCGTAATCTG
CTGCTTGCAAACAAAAAAACCACCG
Features (pLannotate 1.2.2; 12 found; start..end, strand, type, name):
    717..809     +  CDS            lacI (fragment): lac repressor; lacI; The lac repressor binds to the lac operator to inhibit transcription in E. coli. This inhibition can be relieved by adding lactose or isopropyl-β-D-thiogalactopyranoside (IPTG).
    864..891     -  terminator     rrnB T2 terminator: transcription terminator T2 from the E. coli rrnB gene
   1023..1066    +  terminator     rrnB T1 terminator: Escherichia coli rrnB; transcription terminator T1 from the E. coli rrnB gene
   1113..1149    -  CDS            lacZα (fragment): LacZα fragment of β-galactosidase; lacZ fragment
   1165..1261    +  protein_bind   attL1: mutant version of attL; recombination site for the Gateway® LR reaction LR Clonase™
   1294..1479    +  CDS            NS6_SARS: Experimental evidence at protein level: Swiss-Prot protein existence level 1. Disrupts cell nuclear import complex formation by tethering karyopherin alpha 2 and karyopherin beta 1 to the membrane. Retention of import factors at the ER/Golgi membrane leads to a loss of transport into the nucleus. Thereby prevents STAT1 nuclear translocation in response to interferon signaling, thus blocking the expression of interferon stimulated genes (ISGs) that display multiple antiviral activities. From Severe acute respiratory syndrome coronavirus (SARS-CoV).
   1511..1609    -  protein_bind   attL2: mutant version of attL; recombination site for the Gateway® LR reaction LR Clonase™
   1627..1645    -  promoter       T7 promoter: promoter for bacteriophage T7 RNA polymerase
   1835..1858    +  promoter       Pc promoter (fragment): intI1 (promoter lies within the coding sequence); class 1 integron promoter
   2034..2090    +  CDS            GmR (fragment): gentamycin acetyltransferase; aacC1; confers resistance to gentamycin
   2097..2888    +  CDS            SmR: aminoglycoside adenylyltransferase (Murphy, 1985); aadA; confers resistance to spectinomycin and streptomycin
   2981..534     +  rep_origin     ori (across the origin): high-copy-number ColE1/pMB1/pBR322/pUC origin of replication
