[The description below was written by a language model from this plasmid's Addgene catalogue record and pLannotate feature annotations shown in this document.]
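Description:
pEntry_SARS-CoV-1-ORF6 is a Gateway-compatible entry clone built on the pENTR223.1 SfiI backbone, carrying the ORF6 accessory protein coding sequence of SARS-CoV-1. It is a small bacterial plasmid of about 3 kb, maintained at high copy in E. coli through a ColE1/pUC-type origin and selected with spectinomycin via the aadA aminoglycoside adenylyltransferase gene (SmR). A fragment of the class 1 integron Pc promoter and a short gentamicin acetyltransferase remnant lie upstream of the marker. Small lacI and lacZα fragments are also annotated; these appear to be non-functional backbone leftovers.

The 192 bp insert, derived from commercially synthesized DNA, was cloned between SfiI sites and sits between attL1 and attL2, so an LR recombination reaction can move it into any attR-containing destination vector. According to the depositor, the 5′ linker supplies BamHI sites flanking an ATG, and the 3′ linker carries PacI, a TAA stop codon and an AsiSI site. This arrangement suggests that the start and stop codons can be modified to suit N- or C-terminal fusions, although the record does not spell this out. rrnB T1 and T2 terminators upstream of attL1 insulate the cassette from read-through transcription, and a T7 promoter lies beyond attL2 pointing back toward the insert. No promoter is positioned to express the ORF in the sense direction, as expected for an entry clone. The encoded protein is annotated as an interferon antagonist that tethers karyopherins to ER/Golgi membranes and so blocks STAT1 nuclear import. The plasmid belongs to a collection of human coronavirus ORF entry clones intended for flexible transfer into expression or interaction-assay vectors. The two feature tables describe the same 3,035 nt circle with different start coordinates.
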