Addgene plasmid #168855: pEntry_SARS-CoV-1-ORF6
Purpose: Gateway-compatible Entry vector
Depositing lab: Pascal Falter-Braun. Depositing organization: Helmholtz Munich. Publication: A resource of human coronavirus protein-coding sequences in a flexible, multipurpose Gateway Entry clone collection. Weller B, Lin CW, Pogoutse O, Sauer M, Marin-de la Rosa N, Strobel A, Young V, Knapp JJ, Rayhan A, Falter C, Kim DK, Roth FP, Falter-Braun P. G3 (Bethesda). 2023 Jul 5;13(7):jkad105. doi: 10.1093/g3journal/jkad105. PubMed 37267226.
Backbone
  Vector backbone: pENTR223.1*SfiI
  Backbone size w/o insert (bp): 2800
  Vector type: Gateway-compatible Entry vector
Growth in bacteria
  Bacterial resistance: Spectinomycin, 50 μg/mL
  Growth temperature: 37°C
  Growth strain: DH5alpha
  Copy number: High Copy
Gene/Insert
  Gene/Insert name: SARS-CoV-1-ORF6 (alt name: ORF6)
  Species: Other
  Insert size (bp): 192
  Entrez Gene: ORF6 (a.k.a. sars6)
  Cloning method: Restriction Enzyme; 5′ cloning site SfiI (unknown if destroyed); 3′ cloning site SfiI (unknown if destroyed)
  Sequencing primers: 5′ M13 uni (-21); 3′ M13 rev (-29)
Resource information
  A portion of this plasmid was derived from a plasmid made by: Synthesized by Twist Bioscience
Terms and licenses: Academic/Nonprofit Terms; Industry Terms: Not Available to Industry
Depositor comments: 5'-linker: SfiI-BamHI-ATG-BamHI (GGCCGTCAaggccaggatccatgggatcc), 3'-linker: PacI-TAA-AsiSI-SfiI (cttaatTAAgacgcgatcgcggcctcatGGGCC).
How to cite: pEntry_SARS-CoV-1-ORF6 was a gift from Pascal Falter-Braun (Addgene plasmid # 168855 ; http://n2t.net/addgene:168855 ; RRID:Addgene_168855)
