>Addgene plasmid #168855 | pEntry_SARS-CoV-1-ORF6 | depositor partial sequence | sequence record 327274 | gene-specific Insert sequence
TTTCATCTTGTTGACTTCCAGGTTACAATAGCAGAGATATTGATTATCATTATGAGGACTTTCAGGATTG
CTATTTGGAATCTTGACGTTATAATAAGTTCAATAGTGAGACAATTATTTAAGCCTCTAACTAAGAAGAA
TTATTCGGAGTTAGATGATGAAGAACCTATGGAGTTAGATTATCCA
